Addgene plasmid #244868: pLentiCRISPR V2 sgYME1L1 sg2
Purpose: Knockout of human YME1L1
Depositing lab: Alexis Jourdain. Depositing organization: Universite de Lausanne (UNIL). Publication: An updated inventory of genes essential for oxidative phosphorylation identifies a mitochondrial origin in familial Meniere's disease. Harhai M, Foged MM, Zarges C, Landoni JC, Chollet S, Simonelli M, Recazens E, Lisci M, Laban N, Manley S, Riemer J, Lopez-Escamez JA, Lysakowski A, Jourdain AA. Cell Rep. 2025 Jul 25;44(8):116069. doi: 10.1016/j.celrep.2025.116069. PubMed 40714634.
Backbone
  Vector backbone: lentiCRISPR v2 puro
  Backbone manufacturer: Feng Zhang (Addgene #52961)
  Vector type: Lentiviral, CRISPR
  Selectable markers: Puromycin
Growth in bacteria
  Bacterial resistance: Ampicillin, 100 μg/mL
  Growth temperature: 37°C
  Growth strain: NEB Stable
  Copy number: High Copy
Gene/Insert
  Gene/Insert name: YME1L1 sgRNA
  gRNA/shRNA sequence: GCACTCACACAAAAAACCAA
  Species: H. sapiens (human)
  Entrez Gene: YME1L1 (a.k.a. FTSH, MEG4, OPA11, PAMP, YME1L)
  Promoter: U6
  Cloning method: Restriction Enzyme; 5′ cloning site Unknown (unknown if destroyed)
Resource information
  A portion of this plasmid was derived from a plasmid made by: Integrated DNA Technologies
Terms and licenses: Academic/Nonprofit Terms; Industry Terms: Not Available to Industry
How to cite: pLentiCRISPR V2 sgYME1L1 sg2 was a gift from Alexis Jourdain (Addgene plasmid # 244868 ; http://n2t.net/addgene:244868 ; RRID:Addgene_244868)
