[The description below was written by a language model from this plasmid's Addgene catalogue record and pLannotate feature annotations shown in this document.]
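Description:
pLentiCRISPR V2 sgYME1L1 sg2 is an all-in-one lentiviral CRISPR plasmid built on the lentiCRISPR v2 puro backbone and designed to knock out human YME1L1. It is propagated in E. coli through a high-copy ColE1/pUC-type origin with ampicillin selection (AmpR). The backbone also carries an f1 origin and an SV40/EM7-driven bleomycin/Zeocin resistance cassette that lies outside the viral transfer region.

The packaged portion is a third-generation, self-inactivating HIV-1 transfer cassette. A CMV enhancer/promoter fused to a truncated 5' LTR drives production of the genomic RNA. This is followed by the Ψ packaging signal with a gag fragment, the RRE for Rev-dependent nuclear export, and the cPPT/CTS. WPRE and a ΔU3 3' LTR sit at the downstream end.

Between these elements are two expression units. A human U6 RNA polymerase III promoter transcribes the YME1L1-targeting spacer joined to the Streptococcus pyogenes gRNA scaffold. An EF-1α core promoter drives S. pyogenes Cas9, followed by a puromycin N-acetyltransferase coding region, which the annotation detects as a fragment spanning the sequence origin. The feature table does not annotate the linker between Cas9 and PuroR, nor any epitope tag. The 5' cloning site used for the guide is recorded as unknown.

After packaging with helper plasmids, the virus delivers Cas9 and the guide together, and transduced human cells can be selected with puromycin. The "sg2" in the name suggests it is one of several guides against this gene. The associated publication concerns genes essential for oxidative phosphorylation.
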