Features (pLannotate 1.2.2; 33 found; start..end, strand, type, name):
    582..1170    +  misc_feature   WPRE: woodchuck hepatitis virus posttranscriptional regulatory element
   1221..1240    +  misc_feature   cPPT/CTS (fragment): central polypurine tract and central termination sequence of HIV-1
   1242..1475    +  LTR            3' LTR (ΔU3): self-inactivating 3' long terminal repeat (LTR) from HIV-1
   1507..1731    +  polyA_signal   bGH poly(A) signal: bovine growth hormone polyadenylation signal
   1735..1756    +  promoter       SV40 promoter (fragment): SV40 enhancer and early promoter
   1777..2205    +  rep_origin     f1 ori (sequence partly withheld): f1 bacteriophage origin of replication; arrow indicates direction of (+) strand synthesis
   2219..2548    +  promoter       SV40 promoter: SV40 enhancer and early promoter
   2596..2643    +  promoter       EM7 promoter: synthetic bacterial promoter&nbsp
   2662..3036    +  CDS            BleoR: antibiotic-binding protein; Sh ble from Streptoalloteichus hindustanus; confers resistance to bleomycin, phleomycin, and Zeocin™
   3046..3171    +  CDS            ble (fragment): BLE_KLEPN - Experimental evidence at protein level: Swiss-Prot protein existence level 1. Binding protein with a strong affinity to the bleomycin family of antibiotics. Binds to CL990; an antimitotic-antibiotic compound. From Klebsiella pneumoniae.
   3166..3287    +  polyA_signal   SV40 poly(A) signal: SV40 polyadenylation signal
   3358..3380    -  protein_bind   lac operator (fragment): The lac repressor binds to the lac operator to inhibit transcription in E. coli. This inhibition can be relieved by adding lactose or isopropyl-β-D-thiogalactopyranoside (IPTG). lac repressor encoded by lacI
   3384..3414    -  promoter       lac promoter: promoter for the E. coli lac operon
   3429..3450    -  protein_bind   CAP binding site: CAP binding activates transcription in the presence of cAMP. E. coli catabolite activator protein
   3463..3555    -  CDS            lacI (fragment): lac repressor; lacI; The lac repressor binds to the lac operator to inhibit transcription in E. coli. This inhibition can be relieved by adding lactose or isopropyl-β-D-thiogalactopyranoside (IPTG).
   3738..4326    -  rep_origin     ori: high-copy-number ColE1/pMB1/pBR322/pUC origin of replication
   4497..5357    -  CDS            AmpR: β-lactamase; bla; confers resistance to ampicillin, carbenicillin, and related antibiotics
   5358..5462    -  promoter       AmpR promoter: bla
   5521..5573    -  misc_feature   bom (fragment): basis of mobility region from pBR322
   5728..6107    +  enhancer       CMV enhancer: human cytomegalovirus immediate early enhancer
   6108..6307    +  promoter       CMV promoter: human cytomegalovirus (CMV) immediate early promoter
   6325..6505    +  LTR            5' LTR (truncated): truncated 5' long terminal repeat (LTR) from HIV-1
   6552..6677    +  misc_feature   HIV-1 Ψ: packaging signal of human immunodeficiency virus type 1
   6661..7024    +  CDS            HIV-1 gag (fragment): gag protein from human immunodeficiency virus 1; gag
   7170..7403    +  misc_feature   RRE: The Rev response element (RRE) of HIV-1 allows for Rev-dependent mRNA export from the nucleus to the cytoplasm.
   7780..7880    +  CDS            Rev (fragment): human immunodeficiency virus 1 (HIV-1) Rev protein; rev; enhances nuclear export of unspliced and incompletely spliced viral mRNAs
   7930..8047    +  misc_feature   cPPT/CTS: central polypurine tract and central termination sequence of HIV-1
   8098..8338    +  promoter       U6 promoter: RNA polymerase III promoter for human U6 snRNA
   8367..8442    +  misc_RNA       gRNA scaffold: guide RNA scaffold for the Streptococcus pyogenes CRISPR/Cas9 system
   8460..8478    +  CDS            small t antigen (fragment): SV40 (simian virus 40) small t antigen
   8504..8715    +  promoter       EF-1α core promoter: core promoter for human elongation factor EF-1α
   8740..12843   +  CDS            Cas9: Cas9 (Csn1) endonuclease from the Streptococcus pyogenes Type II CRISPR/Cas system generates RNA-guided double strand breaks in DNA
  12981..566     +  CDS            PuroR (fragment) (across the origin): puromycin N-acetyltransferase; pac from Streptomyces; confers resistance to puromycin
>Addgene plasmid #244868 | pLentiCRISPR V2 sgYME1L1 sg2 | addgene full sequence | sequence record 489419 | Addgene NGS Result
CCCGCGACGACGTCCCCAGGGCCGTACGCACCCTCGCCGCCGCGTTCGCCGACTACCCCGCCACGCGCCA
CACCGTCGATCCGGACCGCCACATCGAGCGGGTCACCGAGCTGCAAGAACTCTTCCTCACGCGCGTCGGG
CTCGACATCGGCAAGGTGTGGGTCGCGGACGACGGCGCCGCGGTGGCGGTCTGGACCACGCCGGAGAGCG
TCGAAGCGGGGGCGGTGTTCGCCGAGATCGGCCCGCGCATGGCCGAGTTGAGCGGTTCCCGGCTGGCCGC
GCAGCAACAGATGGAAGGCCTCCTGGCGCCGCACCGGCCCAAGGAGCCCGCGTGGTTCCTGGCCACCGTC
GGAGTCTCGCCCGACCACCAGGGCAAGGGTCTGGGCAGCGCCGTCGTGCTCCCCGGAGTGGAGGCGGCCG
AGCGCGCCGGGGTGCCCGCCTTCCTGGAGACCTCCGCGCCCCGCAACCTCCCCTTCTACGAGCGGCTCGG
CTTCACCGTCACCGCCGACGTCGAGGTGCCCGAAGGACCGCGCACCTGGTGCATGACCCGCAAGCCCGGT
GCCTGAACGCGTTAAGTCGACAATCAACCTCTGGATTACAAAATTTGTGAAAGATTGACTGGTATTCTTA
ACTATGTTGCTCCTTTTACGCTATGTGGATACGCTGCTTTAATGCCTTTGTATCATGCTATTGCTTCCCG
TATGGCTTTCATTTTCTCCTCCTTGTATAAATCCTGGTTGCTGTCTCTTTATGAGGAGTTGTGGCCCGTT
GTCAGGCAACGTGGCGTGGTGTGCACTGTGTTTGCTGACGCAACCCCCACTGGTTGGGGCATTGCCACCA
CCTGTCAGCTCCTTTCCGGGACTTTCGCTTTCCCCCTCCCTATTGCCACGGCGGAACTCATCGCCGCCTG
CCTTGCCCGCTGCTGGACAGGGGCTCGGCTGTTGGGCACTGACAATTCCGTGGTGTTGTCGGGGAAATCA
TCGTCCTTTCCTTGGCTGCTCGCCTGTGTTGCCACCTGGATTCTGCGCGGGACGTCCTTCTGCTACGTCC
CTTCGGCCCTCAATCCAGCGGACCTTCCTTCCCGCGGCCTGCTGCCGGCTCTGCGGCCTCTTCCGCGTCT
TCGCCTTCGCCCTCAGACGAGTCGGATCTCCCTTTGGGCCGCCTCCCCGCGTCGACTTTAAGACCAATGA
CTTACAAGGCAGCTGTAGATCTTAGCCACTTTTTAAAAGAAAAGGGGGGACTGGAAGGGCTAATTCACTC
CCAACGAAGACAAGATCTGCTTTTTGCTTGTACTGGGTCTCTCTGGTTAGACCAGATCTGAGCCTGGGAG
CTCTCTGGCTAACTAGGGAACCCACTGCTTAAGCCTCAATAAAGCTTGCCTTGAGTGCTTCAAGTAGTGT
GTGCCCGTCTGTTGTGTGACTCTGGTAACTAGAGATCCCTCAGACCCTTTTAGTCAGTGTGGAAAATCTC
TAGCAGGGCCCGTTTAAACCCGCTGATCAGCCTCGACTGTGCCTTCTAGTTGCCAGCCATCTGTTGTTTG
CCCCTCCCCCGTGCCTTCCTTGACCCTGGAAGGTGCCACTCCCACTGTCCTTTCCTAATAAAATGAGGAA
ATTGCATCGCATTGTCTGAGTAGGTGTCATTCTATTCTGGGGGGTGGGGTGGGGCAGGACAGCAAGGGGG
AGGATTGGGAAGACAATAGCAGGCATGCTGGGGATGCGGTGGGCTCTATGGCTTCTGAGGCGGAAAGAAC
CAGCTGGGGCTCTAGGGGGTATCCCC
[124 nt withheld, positions 1777-1900]
C
[91 nt withheld, positions 1902-1992]
A
[49 nt withheld, positions 1994-2042]
CCTTTGACGTTGGAGTCCACGTTCTTT
[37 nt withheld, positions 2070-2106]
ACCCTATCTCGGTCTATTCTTTTGATTTATAAGGGATTTTGCCGATTTCGGCCTATTGGTTAAAAAATGA
GCTGATTTAACAAAAATTTAACGCGAATTAATTCTGTGGAATGTGTGTCAGTTAGGGTGTGGAAAGTCCC
CAGGCTCCCCAGCAGGCAGAAGTATGCAAAGCATGCATCTCAATTAGTCAGCAACCAGGTGTGGAAAGTC
CCCAGGCTCCCCAGCAGGCAGAAGTATGCAAAGCATGCATCTCAATTAGTCAGCAACCATAGTCCCGCCC
CTAACTCCGCCCATCCCGCCCCTAACTCCGCCCAGTTCCGCCCATTCTCCGCCCCATGGCTGACTAATTT
TTTTTATTTATGCAGAGGCCGAGGCCGCCTCTGCCTCTGAGCTATTCCAGAAGTAGTGAGGAGGCTTTTT
TGGAGGCCTAGGCTTTTGCAAAAAGCTCCCGGGAGCTTGTATATCCATTTTCGGATCTGATCAGCACGTG
TTGACAATTAATCATCGGCATAGTATATCGGCATAGTATAATACGACAAGGTGAGGAACTAAACCATGGC
CAAGTTGACCAGTGCCGTTCCGGTGCTCACCGCGCGCGACGTCGCCGGAGCGGTCGAGTTCTGGACCGAC
CGGCTCGGGTTCTCCCGGGACTTCGTGGAGGACGACTTCGCCGGTGTGGTCCGGGACGACGTGACCCTGT
TCATCAGCGCGGTCCAGGACCAGGTGGTGCCGGACAACACCCTGGCCTGGGTGTGGGTGCGCGGCCTGGA
CGAGCTGTACGCCGAGTGGTCGGAGGTCGTGTCCACGAACTTCCGGGACGCCTCCGGGCCGGCCATGACC
GAGATCGGCGAGCAGCCGTGGGGGCGGGAGTTCGCCCTGCGCGACCCGGCCGGCAACTGCGTGCACTTCG
TGGCCGAGGAGCAGGACTGACACGTGCTACGAGATTTCGATTCCACCGCCGCCTTCTATGAAAGGTTGGG
CTTCGGAATCGTTTTCCGGGACGCCGGCTGGATGATCCTCCAGCGCGGGGATCTCATGCTGGAGTTCTTC
GCCCACCCCAACTTGTTTATTGCAGCTTATAATGGTTACAAATAAAGCAATAGCATCACAAATTTCACAA
ATAAAGCATTTTTTTCACTGCATTCTAGTTGTGGTTTGTCCAAACTCATCAATGTATCTTATCATGTCTG
TATACCGTCGACCTCTAGCTAGAGCTTGGCGTAATCATGGTCATAGCTGTTTCCTGTGTGAAATTGTTAT
CCGCTCACAATTCCACACAACATACGAGCCGGAAGCATAAAGTGTAAAGCCTGGGGTGCCTAATGAGTGA
GCTAACTCACATTAATTGCGTTGCGCTCACTGCCCGCTTTCCAGTCGGGAAACCTGTCGTGCCAGCTGCA
TTAATGAATCGGCCAACGCGCGGGGAGAGGCGGTTTGCGTATTGGGCGCTCTTCCGCTTCCTCGCTCACT
GACTCGCTGCGCTCGGTCGTTCGGCTGCGGCGAGCGGTATCAGCTCACTCAAAGGCGGTAATACGGTTAT
CCACAGAATCAGGGGATAACGCAGGAAAGAACATGTGAGCAAAAGGCCAGCAAAAGGCCAGGAACCGTAA
AAAGGCCGCGTTGCTGGCGTTTTTCCATAGGCTCCGCCCCCCTGACGAGCATCACAAAAATCGACGCTCA
AGTCAGAGGTGGCGAAACCCGACAGGACTATAAAGATACCAGGCGTTTCCCCCTGGAAGCTCCCTCGTGC
GCTCTCCTGTTCCGACCCTGCCGCTTACCGGATACCTGTCCGCCTTTCTCCCTTCGGGAAGCGTGGCGCT
TTCTCATAGCTCACGCTGTAGGTATCTCAGTTCGGTGTAGGTCGTTCGCTCCAAGCTGGGCTGTGTGCAC
GAACCCCCCGTTCAGCCCGACCGCTGCGCCTTATCCGGTAACTATCGTCTTGAGTCCAACCCGGTAAGAC
ACGACTTATCGCCACTGGCAGCAGCCACTGGTAACAGGATTAGCAGAGCGAGGTATGTAGGCGGTGCTAC
AGAGTTCTTGAAGTGGTGGCCTAACTACGGCTACACTAGAAGAACAGTATTTGGTATCTGCGCTCTGCTG
AAGCCAGTTACCTTCGGAAAAAGAGTTGGTAGCTCTTGATCCGGCAAACAAACCACCGCTGGTAGCGGTG
GTTTTTTTGTTTGCAAGCAGCAGATTACGCGCAGAAAAAAAGGATCTCAAGAAGATCCTTTGATCTTTTC
TACGGGGTCTGACGCTCAGTGGAACGAAAACTCACGTTAAGGGATTTTGGTCATGAGATTATCAAAAAGG
ATCTTCACCTAGATCCTTTTAAATTAAAAATGAAGTTTTAAATCAATCTAAAGTATATATGAGTAAACTT
GGTCTGACAGTTACCAATGCTTAATCAGTGAGGCACCTATCTCAGCGATCTGTCTATTTCGTTCATCCAT
AGTTGCCTGACTCCCCGTCGTGTAGATAACTACGATACGGGAGGGCTTACCATCTGGCCCCAGTGCTGCA
ATGATACCGCGAGACCCACGCTCACCGGCTCCAGATTTATCAGCAATAAACCAGCCAGCCGGAAGGGCCG
AGCGCAGAAGTGGTCCTGCAACTTTATCCGCCTCCATCCAGTCTATTAATTGTTGCCGGGAAGCTAGAGT
AAGTAGTTCGCCAGTTAATAGTTTGCGCAACGTTGTTGCCATTGCTACAGGCATCGTGGTGTCACGCTCG
TCGTTTGGTATGGCTTCATTCAGCTCCGGTTCCCAACGATCAAGGCGAGTTACATGATCCCCCATGTTGT
GCAAAAAAGCGGTTAGCTCCTTCGGTCCTCCGATCGTTGTCAGAAGTAAGTTGGCCGCAGTGTTATCACT
CATGGTTATGGCAGCACTGCATAATTCTCTTACTGTCATGCCATCCGTAAGATGCTTTTCTGTGACTGGT
GAGTACTCAACCAAGTCATTCTGAGAATAGTGTATGCGGCGACCGAGTTGCTCTTGCCCGGCGTCAATAC
GGGATAATACCGCGCCACATAGCAGAACTTTAAAAGTGCTCATCATTGGAAAACGTTCTTCGGGGCGAAA
ACTCTCAAGGATCTTACCGCTGTTGAGATCCAGTTCGATGTAACCCACTCGTGCACCCAACTGATCTTCA
GCATCTTTTACTTTCACCAGCGTTTCTGGGTGAGCAAAAACAGGAAGGCAAAATGCCGCAAAAAAGGGAA
TAAGGGCGACACGGAAATGTTGAATACTCATACTCTTCCTTTTTCAATATTATTGAAGCATTTATCAGGG
TTATTGTCTCATGAGCGGATACATATTTGAATGTATTTAGAAAAATAAACAAATAGGGGTTCCGCGCACA
TTTCCCCGAAAAGTGCCACCTGACGTCGACGGATCGGGAGATCTCCCGATCCCCTATGGTGCACTCTCAG
TACAATCTGCTCTGATGCCGCATAGTTAAGCCAGTATCTGCTCCCTGCTTGTGTGTTGGAGGTCGCTGAG
TAGTGCGCGAGCAAAATTTAAGCTACAACAAGGCAAGGCTTGACCGACAATTGCATGAAGAATCTGCTTA
GGGTTAGGCGTTTTGCGCTGCTTCGCGATGTACGGGCCAGATATACGCGTTGACATTGATTATTGACTAG
TTATTAATAGTAATCAATTACGGGGTCATTAGTTCATAGCCCATATATGGAGTTCCGCGTTACATAACTT
ACGGTAAATGGCCCGCCTGGCTGACCGCCCAACGACCCCCGCCCATTGACGTCAATAATGACGTATGTTC
CCATAGTAACGCCAATAGGGACTTTCCATTGACGTCAATGGGTGGAGTATTTACGGTAAACTGCCCACTT
GGCAGTACATCAAGTGTATCATATGCCAAGTACGCCCCCTATTGACGTCAATGACGGTAAATGGCCCGCC
TGGCATTATGCCCAGTACATGACCTTATGGGACTTTCCTACTTGGCAGTACATCTACGTATTAGTCATCG
CTATTACCATGGTGATGCGGTTTTGGCAGTACATCAATGGGCGTGGATAGCGGTTTGACTCACGGGGATT
TCCAAGTCTCCACCCCATTGACGTCAATGGGAGTTTGTTTTGGCACCAAAATCAACGGGACTTTCCAAAA
TGTCGTAACAACTCCGCCCCATTGACGCAAATGGGCGGTAGGCGTGTACGGTGGGAGGTCTATATAAGCA
GCGCGTTTTGCCTGTACTGGGTCTCTCTGGTTAGACCAGATCTGAGCCTGGGAGCTCTCTGGCTAACTAG
GGAACCCACTGCTTAAGCCTCAATAAAGCTTGCCTTGAGTGCTTCAAGTAGTGTGTGCCCGTCTGTTGTG
TGACTCTGGTAACTAGAGATCCCTCAGACCCTTTTAGTCAGTGTGGAAAATCTCTAGCAGTGGCGCCCGA
ACAGGGACTTGAAAGCGAAAGGGAAACCAGAGGAGCTCTCTCGACGCAGGACTCGGCTTGCTGAAGCGCG
CACGGCAAGAGGCGAGGGGCGGCGACTGGTGAGTACGCCAAAAATTTTGACTAGCGGAGGCTAGAAGGAG
AGAGATGGGTGCGAGAGCGTCAGTATTAAGCGGGGGAGAATTAGATCGCGATGGGAAAAAATTCGGTTAA
GGCCAGGGGGAAAGAAAAAATATAAATTAAAACATATAGTATGGGCAAGCAGGGAGCTAGAACGATTCGC
AGTTAATCCTGGCCTGTTAGAAACATCAGAAGGCTGTAGACAAATACTGGGACAGCTACAACCATCCCTT
CAGACAGGATCAGAAGAACTTAGATCATTATATAATACAGTAGCAACCCTCTATTGTGTGCATCAAAGGA
TAGAGATAAAAGACACCAAGGAAGCTTTAGACAAGATAGAGGAAGAGCAAAACAAAAGTAAGACCACCGC
ACAGCAAGCGGCCGCTGATCTTCAGACCTGGAGGAGGAGATATGAGGGACAATTGGAGAAGTGAATTATA
TAAATATAAAGTAGTAAAAATTGAACCATTAGGAGTAGCACCCACCAAGGCAAAGAGAAGAGTGGTGCAG
AGAGAAAAAAGAGCAGTGGGAATAGGAGCTTTGTTCCTTGGGTTCTTGGGAGCAGCAGGAAGCACTATGG
GCGCAGCGTCAATGACGCTGACGGTACAGGCCAGACAATTATTGTCTGGTATAGTGCAGCAGCAGAACAA
TTTGCTGAGGGCTATTGAGGCGCAACAGCATCTGTTGCAACTCACAGTCTGGGGCATCAAGCAGCTCCAG
GCAAGAATCCTGGCTGTGGAAAGATACCTAAAGGATCAACAGCTCCTGGGGATTTGGGGTTGCTCTGGAA
AACTCATTTGCACCACTGCTGTGCCTTGGAATGCTAGTTGGAGTAATAAATCTCTGGAACAGATTTGGAA
TCACACGACCTGGATGGAGTGGGACAGAGAAATTAACAATTACACAAGCTTAATACACTCCTTAATTGAA
GAATCGCAAAACCAGCAAGAAAAGAATGAACAAGAATTATTGGAATTAGATAAATGGGCAAGTTTGTGGA
ATTGGTTTAACATAACAAATTGGCTGTGGTATATAAAATTATTCATAATGATAGTAGGAGGCTTGGTAGG
TTTAAGAATAGTTTTTGCTGTACTTTCTATAGTGAATAGAGTTAGGCAGGGATATTCACCATTATCGTTT
CAGACCCACCTCCCAACCCCGAGGGGACCCGACAGGCCCGAAGGAATAGAAGAAGAAGGTGGAGAGAGAG
ACAGAGACAGATCCATTCGATTAGTGAACGGATCGGCACTGCGTGCGCCAATTCTGCAGACAAATGGCAG
TATTCATCCACAATTTTAAAAGAAAAGGGGGGATTGGGGGGTACAGTGCAGGGGAAAGAATAGTAGACAT
AATAGCAACAGACATACAAACTAAAGAATTACAAAAACAAATTACAAAAATTCAAAATTTTCGGGTTTAT
TACAGGGACAGCAGAGATCCAGTTTGGTTAATTAAGGTACCGAGGGCCTATTTCCCATGATTCCTTCATA
TTTGCATATACGATACAAGGCTGTTAGAGAGATAATTAGAATTAATTTGACTGTAAACACAAAGATATTA
GTACAAAATACGTGACGTAGAAAGTAATAATTTCTTGGGTAGTTTGCAGTTTTAAAATTATGTTTTAAAA
TGGACTATCATATGCTTACCGTAACTTGAAAGTATTTCGATTTCTTGGCTTTATATATCTTGTGGAAAGG
ACGAAACACCGCACTCACACAAAAAACCAAGTTTTAGAGCTAGAAATAGCAAGTTAAAATAAGGCTAGTC
CGTTATCAACTTGAAAAAGTGGCACCGAGTCGGTGCTTTTTTGAATTCGCTAGCTAGGTCTTGAAAGGAG
TGGGAATTGGCTCCGGTGCCCGTCAGTGGGCAGAGCGCACATCGCCCACAGTCCCCGAGAAGTTGGGGGG
AGGGGTCGGCAATTGATCCGGTGCCTAGAGAAGGTGGCGCGGGGTAAACTGGGAAAGTGATGTCGTGTAC
TGGCTCCGCCTTTTTCCCGAGGGTGGGGGAGAACCGTATATAAGTGCAGTAGTCGCCGTGAACGTTCTTT
TTCGCAACGGGTTTGCCGCCAGAACACAGGACCGGTTCTAGAGCGCTGCCACCATGGACAAGAAGTACAG
CATCGGCCTGGACATCGGCACCAACTCTGTGGGCTGGGCCGTGATCACCGACGAGTACAAGGTGCCCAGC
AAGAAATTCAAGGTGCTGGGCAACACCGACCGGCACAGCATCAAGAAGAACCTGATCGGAGCCCTGCTGT
TCGACAGCGGCGAAACAGCCGAGGCCACCCGGCTGAAGAGAACCGCCAGAAGAAGATACACCAGACGGAA
GAACCGGATCTGCTATCTGCAAGAGATCTTCAGCAACGAGATGGCCAAGGTGGACGACAGCTTCTTCCAC
AGACTGGAAGAGTCCTTCCTGGTGGAAGAGGATAAGAAGCACGAGCGGCACCCCATCTTCGGCAACATCG
TGGACGAGGTGGCCTACCACGAGAAGTACCCCACCATCTACCACCTGAGAAAGAAACTGGTGGACAGCAC
CGACAAGGCCGACCTGCGGCTGATCTATCTGGCCCTGGCCCACATGATCAAGTTCCGGGGCCACTTCCTG
ATCGAGGGCGACCTGAACCCCGACAACAGCGACGTGGACAAGCTGTTCATCCAGCTGGTGCAGACCTACA
ACCAGCTGTTCGAGGAAAACCCCATCAACGCCAGCGGCGTGGACGCCAAGGCCATCCTGTCTGCCAGACT
GAGCAAGAGCAGACGGCTGGAAAATCTGATCGCCCAGCTGCCCGGCGAGAAGAAGAATGGCCTGTTCGGA
AACCTGATTGCCCTGAGCCTGGGCCTGACCCCCAACTTCAAGAGCAACTTCGACCTGGCCGAGGATGCCA
AACTGCAGCTGAGCAAGGACACCTACGACGACGACCTGGACAACCTGCTGGCCCAGATCGGCGACCAGTA
CGCCGACCTGTTTCTGGCCGCCAAGAACCTGTCCGACGCCATCCTGCTGAGCGACATCCTGAGAGTGAAC
ACCGAGATCACCAAGGCCCCCCTGAGCGCCTCTATGATCAAGAGATACGACGAGCACCACCAGGACCTGA
CCCTGCTGAAAGCTCTCGTGCGGCAGCAGCTGCCTGAGAAGTACAAAGAGATTTTCTTCGACCAGAGCAA
GAACGGCTACGCCGGCTACATTGACGGCGGAGCCAGCCAGGAAGAGTTCTACAAGTTCATCAAGCCCATC
CTGGAAAAGATGGACGGCACCGAGGAACTGCTCGTGAAGCTGAACAGAGAGGACCTGCTGCGGAAGCAGC
GGACCTTCGACAACGGCAGCATCCCCCACCAGATCCACCTGGGAGAGCTGCACGCCATTCTGCGGCGGCA
GGAAGATTTTTACCCATTCCTGAAGGACAACCGGGAAAAGATCGAGAAGATCCTGACCTTCCGCATCCCC
TACTACGTGGGCCCTCTGGCCAGGGGAAACAGCAGATTCGCCTGGATGACCAGAAAGAGCGAGGAAACCA
TCACCCCCTGGAACTTCGAGGAAGTGGTGGACAAGGGCGCTTCCGCCCAGAGCTTCATCGAGCGGATGAC
CAACTTCGATAAGAACCTGCCCAACGAGAAGGTGCTGCCCAAGCACAGCCTGCTGTACGAGTACTTCACC
GTGTATAACGAGCTGACCAAAGTGAAATACGTGACCGAGGGAATGAGAAAGCCCGCCTTCCTGAGCGGCG
AGCAGAAAAAGGCCATCGTGGACCTGCTGTTCAAGACCAACCGGAAAGTGACCGTGAAGCAGCTGAAAGA
GGACTACTTCAAGAAAATCGAGTGCTTCGACTCCGTGGAAATCTCCGGCGTGGAAGATCGGTTCAACGCC
TCCCTGGGCACATACCACGATCTGCTGAAAATTATCAAGGACAAGGACTTCCTGGACAATGAGGAAAACG
AGGACATTCTGGAAGATATCGTGCTGACCCTGACACTGTTTGAGGACAGAGAGATGATCGAGGAACGGCT
GAAAACCTATGCCCACCTGTTCGACGACAAAGTGATGAAGCAGCTGAAGCGGCGGAGATACACCGGCTGG
GGCAGGCTGAGCCGGAAGCTGATCAACGGCATCCGGGACAAGCAGTCCGGCAAGACAATCCTGGATTTCC
TGAAGTCCGACGGCTTCGCCAACAGAAACTTCATGCAGCTGATCCACGACGACAGCCTGACCTTTAAAGA
GGACATCCAGAAAGCCCAGGTGTCCGGCCAGGGCGATAGCCTGCACGAGCACATTGCCAATCTGGCCGGC
AGCCCCGCCATTAAGAAGGGCATCCTGCAGACAGTGAAGGTGGTGGACGAGCTCGTGAAAGTGATGGGCC
GGCACAAGCCCGAGAACATCGTGATCGAAATGGCCAGAGAGAACCAGACCACCCAGAAGGGACAGAAGAA
CAGCCGCGAGAGAATGAAGCGGATCGAAGAGGGCATCAAAGAGCTGGGCAGCCAGATCCTGAAAGAACAC
CCCGTGGAAAACACCCAGCTGCAGAACGAGAAGCTGTACCTGTACTACCTGCAGAATGGGCGGGATATGT
ACGTGGACCAGGAACTGGACATCAACCGGCTGTCCGACTACGATGTGGACCATATCGTGCCTCAGAGCTT
TCTGAAGGACGACTCCATCGACAACAAGGTGCTGACCAGAAGCGACAAGAACCGGGGCAAGAGCGACAAC
GTGCCCTCCGAAGAGGTCGTGAAGAAGATGAAGAACTACTGGCGGCAGCTGCTGAACGCCAAGCTGATTA
CCCAGAGAAAGTTCGACAATCTGACCAAGGCCGAGAGAGGCGGCCTGAGCGAACTGGATAAGGCCGGCTT
CATCAAGAGACAGCTGGTGGAAACCCGGCAGATCACAAAGCACGTGGCACAGATCCTGGACTCCCGGATG
AACACTAAGTACGACGAGAATGACAAGCTGATCCGGGAAGTGAAAGTGATCACCCTGAAGTCCAAGCTGG
TGTCCGATTTCCGGAAGGATTTCCAGTTTTACAAAGTGCGCGAGATCAACAACTACCACCACGCCCACGA
CGCCTACCTGAACGCCGTCGTGGGAACCGCCCTGATCAAAAAGTACCCTAAGCTGGAAAGCGAGTTCGTG
TACGGCGACTACAAGGTGTACGACGTGCGGAAGATGATCGCCAAGAGCGAGCAGGAAATCGGCAAGGCTA
CCGCCAAGTACTTCTTCTACAGCAACATCATGAACTTTTTCAAGACCGAGATTACCCTGGCCAACGGCGA
GATCCGGAAGCGGCCTCTGATCGAGACAAACGGCGAAACCGGGGAGATCGTGTGGGATAAGGGCCGGGAT
TTTGCCACCGTGCGGAAAGTGCTGAGCATGCCCCAAGTGAATATCGTGAAAAAGACCGAGGTGCAGACAG
GCGGCTTCAGCAAAGAGTCTATCCTGCCCAAGAGGAACAGCGATAAGCTGATCGCCAGAAAGAAGGACTG
GGACCCTAAGAAGTACGGCGGCTTCGACAGCCCCACCGTGGCCTATTCTGTGCTGGTGGTGGCCAAAGTG
GAAAAGGGCAAGTCCAAGAAACTGAAGAGTGTGAAAGAGCTGCTGGGGATCACCATCATGGAAAGAAGCA
GCTTCGAGAAGAATCCCATCGACTTTCTGGAAGCCAAGGGCTACAAAGAAGTGAAAAAGGACCTGATCAT
CAAGCTGCCTAAGTACTCCCTGTTCGAGCTGGAAAACGGCCGGAAGAGAATGCTGGCCTCTGCCGGCGAA
CTGCAGAAGGGAAACGAACTGGCCCTGCCCTCCAAATATGTGAACTTCCTGTACCTGGCCAGCCACTATG
AGAAGCTGAAGGGCTCCCCCGAGGATAATGAGCAGAAACAGCTGTTTGTGGAACAGCACAAGCACTACCT
GGACGAGATCATCGAGCAGATCAGCGAGTTCTCCAAGAGAGTGATCCTGGCCGACGCTAATCTGGACAAA
GTGCTGTCCGCCTACAACAAGCACCGGGATAAGCCCATCAGAGAGCAGGCCGAGAATATCATCCACCTGT
TTACCCTGACCAATCTGGGAGCCCCTGCCGCCTTCAAGTACTTTGACACCACCATCGACCGGAAGAGGTA
CACCAGCACCAAAGAGGTGCTGGACGCCACCCTGATCCACCAGAGCATCACCGGCCTGTACGAGACACGG
ATCGACCTGTCTCAGCTGGGAGGCGACAAGCGACCTGCCGCCACAAAGAAGGCTGGACAGGCTAAGAAGA
AGAAAGATTACAAAGACGATGACGATAAGGGATCCGGCGCAACAAACTTCTCTCTGCTGAAACAAGCCGG
AGATGTCGAAGAGAATCCTGGACCGACCGAGTACAAGCCCACGGTGCGCCTCGCCA
